Addgene plasmid #135389: nSaCas9 T128 miniABEMax V82G
Purpose: Expression of nSaCas9 intradomain insertion of single evolved TadA monomer (V82G) at the specified position (T128 )
Depositing lab: Alex Hewitt. Depositing organization: University of Tasmania. Publication: Engineering domain-inlaid SaCas9 adenine base editors with reduced RNA off-targets and increased on-target DNA editing. Nguyen Tran MT, Mohd Khalid MKN, Wang Q, Walker JKR, Lidgerwood GE, Dilworth KL, Lisowski L, Pebay A, Hewitt AW. Nat Commun. 2020 Sep 25;11(1):4871. doi: 10.1038/s41467-020-18715-y. PubMed 32978399.
Backbone
  Vector backbone: pcDNA3.1(+)
  Vector type: Mammalian Expression, CRISPR
  Selectable markers: Blasticidin
Growth in bacteria
  Bacterial resistance: Ampicillin, 100 μg/mL
  Growth temperature: 30°C
  Growth strain: NEB Stable
  Copy number: High Copy
Gene/Insert
  Gene/Insert name: nSaCas9 T128 miniABEMax V82G
  Species: Synthetic
  Mutation: (V82G)
  Cloning method: Restriction Enzyme; 5′ cloning site Unknown (unknown if destroyed)
Terms and licenses: Academic/Nonprofit Terms; Industry Terms: Not Available to Industry
How to cite: nSaCas9 T128 miniABEMax V82G was a gift from Alex Hewitt (Addgene plasmid # 135389 ; http://n2t.net/addgene:135389 ; RRID:Addgene_135389)
