[The description below was written by a language model from this plasmid's Addgene catalogue record and pLannotate feature annotations shown in this document.]
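Description:
nSaCas9 T128 miniABEMax V82G is a mammalian expression plasmid built on the pcDNA3.1(+) backbone that encodes a domain-inlaid adenine base editor. Instead of fusing the deaminase to a terminus of Cas9, a single evolved TadA monomer carrying the V82G substitution is inserted within the Staphylococcus aureus Cas9 nickase at position T128. The associated study links this architecture to reduced RNA off-target editing and improved on-target DNA editing. In the 9,787 nt sequence, the annotation software labels the whole open reading frame as one long cas9 coding region. The embedded TadA segment, any linkers and any nuclear localisation signals are not annotated separately, so their details cannot be read from the feature table.

Expression is driven by the CMV immediate-early enhancer and promoter. A T7 promoter lies just upstream of the coding sequence, and a bGH polyadenylation signal terminates the transcript. A blasticidin S deaminase gene sits between the editor and the bGH signal, consistent with the catalogued blasticidin selection marker. It is probably co-expressed from the same transcript, but the record does not annotate the element joining it to the editor. The backbone also retains the pcDNA3.1 cassette in which the SV40 early promoter drives neomycin resistance, followed by an SV40 poly(A) signal. The short HIV-1 LTR, ble and lacI fragments appear to be incidental annotation matches. In bacteria, the plasmid is propagated through a high-copy ColE1/pUC origin and selected with ampicillin resistance, and an f1 origin is also present. No guide RNA cassette is annotated, so an SaCas9-compatible guide would have to be supplied separately for A-to-G base editing in mammalian cells.
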