Features (pLannotate 1.2.2; 21 found; start..end, strand, type, name):
    138..517     +  enhancer       CMV enhancer: human cytomegalovirus immediate early enhancer
    518..721     +  promoter       CMV promoter: human cytomegalovirus (CMV) immediate early promoter
    717..750     +  LTR            5' LTR (truncated) (fragment): truncated 5' long terminal repeat (LTR) from HIV-1
    766..784     +  promoter       T7 promoter: promoter for bacteriophage T7 RNA polymerase
    810..4661    +  CDS            cas9: CAS9_STAAU - Experimental evidence at protein level: Swiss-Prot protein existence level 1. CRISPR (clustered regularly interspaced short palindromic repeat) is an adaptive immune system that provides protection against mobile genetic elements (viruses, transposable elements and conjugative plasmids). CRISPR clusters contain spacers, sequences complementary to antecedent mobile elements, and target invading nucleic acids. CRISPR clusters are transcribed and processed into CRISPR RNA (crRNA). In type II CRISPR systems correct processing of pre-crRNA requires a trans- encoded small RNA (tracrRNA)
   4812..5210    +  CDS            BSD: blasticidin S deaminase; Aspergillus terreus BSD; confers resistance to blasticidin
   5287..5511    +  polyA_signal   bGH poly(A) signal: bovine growth hormone polyadenylation signal
   5515..5536    +  promoter       SV40 promoter (fragment): SV40 enhancer and early promoter
   5557..5985    +  rep_origin     f1 ori (sequence partly withheld): f1 bacteriophage origin of replication; arrow indicates direction of (+) strand synthesis
   5999..6328    +  promoter       SV40 promoter: SV40 enhancer and early promoter
   6395..7186    +  CDS            neo: KKA2_KLEPN - Also known as kan, nptII. Experimental evidence at protein level: Swiss-Prot protein existence level 1. Resistance to kanamycin, neomycin, paromomycin, ribostamycin, butirosin and gentamicin B. From Klebsiella pneumoniae.
   7210..7368    +  CDS            ble (fragment): BLE_KLEPN - Experimental evidence at protein level: Swiss-Prot protein existence level 1. Binding protein with a strong affinity to the bleomycin family of antibiotics. Binds to CL990; an antimitotic-antibiotic compound. From Klebsiella pneumoniae.
   7363..7484    +  polyA_signal   SV40 poly(A) signal: SV40 polyadenylation signal
   7557..7573    -  protein_bind   lac operator: The lac repressor binds to the lac operator to inhibit transcription in E. coli. This inhibition can be relieved by adding lactose or isopropyl-β-D-thiogalactopyranoside (IPTG). lac repressor encoded by lacI
   7581..7611    -  promoter       lac promoter: promoter for the E. coli lac operon
   7626..7647    -  protein_bind   CAP binding site: CAP binding activates transcription in the presence of cAMP. E. coli catabolite activator protein
   7660..7752    -  CDS            lacI (fragment): lac repressor; lacI; The lac repressor binds to the lac operator to inhibit transcription in E. coli. This inhibition can be relieved by adding lactose or isopropyl-β-D-thiogalactopyranoside (IPTG).
   7935..8523    -  rep_origin     ori: high-copy-number ColE1/pMB1/pBR322/pUC origin of replication
   8694..9554    -  CDS            AmpR: β-lactamase; bla; confers resistance to ampicillin, carbenicillin, and related antibiotics
   9555..9659    -  promoter       AmpR promoter: bla
   9718..9770    -  misc_feature   bom (fragment): basis of mobility region from pBR322
>Addgene plasmid #135389 | nSaCas9 T128 miniABEMax V82G | addgene full sequence | sequence record 267834 | Addgene NGS Result
GTTGGAGGTCGCTGAGTAGTGCGCGAGCAAAATTTAAGCTACAACAAGGCAAGGCTTGACCGACAATTGC
ATGAAGAATCTGCTTAGGGTTAGGCGTTTTGCGCTGCTTCGCGATGTACGGGCCAGATATACGCGTTGAC
ATTGATTATTGACTAGTTATTAATAGTAATCAATTACGGGGTCATTAGTTCATAGCCCATATATGGAGTT
CCGCGTTACATAACTTACGGTAAATGGCCCGCCTGGCTGACCGCCCAACGACCCCCGCCCATTGACGTCA
ATAATGACGTATGTTCCCATAGTAACGCCAATAGGGACTTTCCATTGACGTCAATGGGTGGAGTATTTAC
GGTAAACTGCCCACTTGGCAGTACATCAAGTGTATCATATGCCAAGTACGCCCCCTATTGACGTCAATGA
CGGTAAATGGCCCGCCTGGCATTATGCCCAGTACATGACCTTATGGGACTTTCCTACTTGGCAGTACATC
TACGTATTAGTCATCGCTATTACCATGGTGATGCGGTTTTGGCAGTACATCAATGGGCGTGGATAGCGGT
TTGACTCACGGGGATTTCCAAGTCTCCACCCCATTGACGTCAATGGGAGTTTGTTTTGGCACCAAAATCA
ACGGGACTTTCCAAAATGTCGTAACAACTCCGCCCCATTGACGCAAATGGGCGGTAGGCGTGTACGGTGG
GAGGTCTATATAAGCAGAGCTCTCTGGCTAACTAGAGAACCCACTGCTTACTGGCTTATCGAAATTAATA
CGACTCACTATAGGGAGACCCAAGCTGGCTAGCGCCACCATGAAGCGAAATTACATTCTGGGGCTGGCCA
TTGGCATTACATCAGTGGGCTATGGCATCATTGACTACGAGACAAGGGACGTGATCGACGCCGGCGTGAG
ACTGTTCAAGGAGGCCAACGTGGAGAACAATGAGGGCCGGAGATCCAAGAGGGGAGCAAGGCGCCTGAAG
CGGAGAAGGCGCCACAGAATCCAGAGAGTGAAGAAGCTGCTGTTCGATTACAACCTGCTGACCGACCACT
CCGAGCTGTCTGGCATCAATCCTTATGAGGCCAGAGTGAAGGGCCTGTCCCAGAAGCTGTCTGAGGAGGA
GTTTAGCGCCGCCCTGCTGCACCTGGCAAAGAGGAGAGGCGTGCACAACGTGAATGAGGTGGAGGAGGAC
ACCCCGAAGAAGAAACGTAAGGTGGGTAGCAGCGGTAGCCCGAAAAAGAAGCGCAAAGTGGGCAGCGACG
CGCTGGACGATTTCGATCTGGACATGCTGGGCAGCGATGCGCTGGATGATTTCGGCGGTGGCAGCTCTGA
GGTGGAGTTTTCCCACGAGTACTGGATGAGACATGCCCTGACCCTGGCCAAGAGGGCACGCGATGAGAGG
GAGGTGCCTGTGGGAGCCGTGCTGGTGCTGAACAATAGAGTGATCGGCGAGGGCTGGAACAGAGCCATCG
GCCTGCACGACCCAACAGCCCATGCCGAAATTATGGCCCTGAGACAGGGCGGCCTGGTCATGCAGAACTA
CAGACTGATTGACGCCACCCTGTACGGCACATTCGAGCCTTGCGTGATGTGCGCCGGCGCCATGATCCAC
TCTAGGATCGGCCGCGTGGTGTTTGGCGTGAGGAACGCAAAAACCGGCGCCGCAGGCTCCCTGATGGACG
TGCTGCACTACCCCGGCATGAATCACCGCGTCGAAATTACCGAGGGAATCCTGGCAGATGAATGTGCCGC
CCTGCTGTGCTATTTCTTTCGGATGCCTAGACAGGTGTTCAATGCTCAGAAGAAGGCCCAGAGCTCCACC
GACGGCGGTAGCGGCGGTAGCGGTGGTAGCGGCGGCAGCGGTGGTAGCGGTGGCAGCGGTGGTACCGGCA
ACGAGCTGTCCACAAAGGAGCAGATCAGCCGCAATTCCAAGGCCCTGGAGGAGAAGTATGTGGCCGAGCT
GCAGCTGGAGCGGCTGAAGAAGGATGGCGAGGTGAGGGGCTCCATCAATCGCTTCAAGACCTCTGACTAC
GTGAAGGAGGCCAAGCAGCTGCTGAAGGTGCAGAAGGCCTACCACCAGCTGGATCAGTCCTTTATCGATA
CATATATCGACCTGCTGGAGACAAGGCGCACATACTATGAGGGACCAGGAGAGGGCTCTCCCTTCGGCTG
GAAGGACATCAAGGAGTGGTACGAGATGCTGATGGGCCACTGCACCTATTTTCCAGAGGAGCTGAGAAGC
GTGAAGTACGCCTATAACGCCGATCTGTACAACGCCCTGAATGACCTGAACAACCTGGTCATCACCAGGG
ATGAGAACGAGAAGCTGGAGTACTATGAGAAGTTCCAGATCATCGAGAACGTGTTCAAGCAGAAGAAGAA
GCCTACACTGAAGCAGATCGCCAAGGAGATCCTGGTGAACGAGGAGGACATCAAGGGCTACCGCGTGACC
TCCACAGGCAAGCCAGAGTTCACCAATCTGAAGGTGTATCACGATATCAAGGACATCACAGCCCGGAAGG
AGATCATCGAGAACGCCGAGCTGCTGGATCAGATCGCCAAGATCCTGACCATCTATCAGAGCTCCGAGGA
CATCCAGGAGGAGCTGACCAACCTGAATAGCGAGCTGACACAGGAGGAGATCGAGCAGATCAGCAATCTG
AAGGGCTACACCGGCACACACAACCTGAGCCTGAAGGCCATCAATCTGATCCTGGATGAGCTGTGGCACA
CAAACGACAATCAGATCGCCATCTTTAACCGGCTGAAGCTGGTGCCAAAGAAGGTGGACCTGTCCCAGCA
GAAGGAGATCCCAACCACACTGGTGGACGATTTCATCCTGTCTCCCGTGGTGAAGCGGAGCTTCATCCAG
AGCATCAAAGTGATCAACGCCATCATCAAGAAGTACGGCCTGCCCAATGATATCATCATCGAGCTGGCCA
GGGAGAAGAACTCCAAGGACGCCCAGAAGATGATCAATGAGATGCAGAAGAGGAACCGCCAGACCAATGA
GCGGATCGAGGAGATCATCAGAACCACAGGCAAGGAGAACGCCAAGTACCTGATCGAGAAGATCAAGCTG
CACGATATGCAGGAGGGCAAGTGTCTGTATTCTCTGGAGGCCATCCCTCTGGAGGACCTGCTGAACAATC
CATTCAACTACGAGGTGGATCACATCATCCCCCGGAGCGTGAGCTTCGACAATTCTTTTAACAATAAGGT
GCTGGTGAAGCAGGAGGAGAACAGCAAGAAGGGCAATAGGACCCCTTTCCAGTACCTGTCTAGCTCCGAT
TCTAAGATCAGCTACGAGACATTCAAGAAGCACATCCTGAATCTGGCCAAGGGCAAGGGCCGCATCAGCA
AGACCAAGAAGGAGTACCTGCTGGAGGAGCGGGACATCAACAGATTCTCCGTGCAGAAGGACTTCATCAA
CCGGAATCTGGTGGACACCAGATACGCCACACGCGGCCTGATGAATCTGCTGCGGTCTTATTTCAGAGTG
AACAATCTGGATGTGAAGGTGAAGAGCATCAACGGCGGCTTCACCTCCTTTCTGCGGAGAAAGTGGAAGT
TTAAGAAGGAGCGCAACAAGGGCTATAAGCACCACGCCGAGGATGCCCTGATCATCGCCAATGCCGACTT
CATCTTTAAGGAGTGGAAGAAGCTGGACAAGGCCAAGAAAGTGATGGAGAACCAGATGTTCGAGGAGAAG
CAGGCCGAGAGCATGCCCGAGATCGAGACAGAGCAGGAGTACAAGGAGATTTTCATCACACCTCACCAGA
TCAAGCACATCAAGGACTTCAAGGACTACAAGTATTCTCACAGGGTGGATAAGAAGCCCAACCGCGAGCT
GATCAATGACACCCTGTATAGCACACGGAAGGACGATAAGGGCAATACCCTGATCGTGAACAATCTGAAC
GGCCTGTACGACAAGGATAATGACAAGCTGAAGAAGCTGATCAACAAGTCTCCCGAGAAGCTGCTGATGT
ACCACCACGATCCTCAGACATATCAGAAGCTGAAGCTGATCATGGAGCAGTACGGCGACGAGAAGAACCC
ACTGTATAAGTACTATGAGGAGACAGGCAACTACCTGACAAAGTATAGCAAGAAGGATAATGGCCCCGTG
ATCAAGAAGATCAAGTACTATGGCAACAAGCTGAATGCCCACCTGGACATCACCGACGATTACCCTAACT
CTCGCAATAAGGTGGTGAAGCTGAGCCTGAAGCCATACCGGTTCGACGTGTACCTGGACAACGGCGTGTA
TAAGTTTGTGACAGTGAAGAATCTGGATGTGATCAAGAAGGAGAACTACTATGAGGTGAACAGCAAGTGC
TACGAGGAGGCCAAGAAGCTGAAGAAGATCAGCAACCAGGCCGAGTTCATCGCCTCTTTTTACAACAATG
ACCTGATCAAGATCAATGGCGAGCTGTATAGAGTGATCGGCGTGAACAATGATCTGCTGAACAGAATCGA
AGTGAATATGATCGACATCACCTACAGGGAGTATCTGGAGAACATGAATGATAAGAGGCCCCCTCGCATC
ATCAAGACCATCGCCTCTAAGACACAGAGCATCAAGAAGTACAGCACAGACATCCTGGGGAACCTGTATG
AAGTCAAGAGCAAGAAACATCCTCAGATTATCAAGAAAGGCTCTGGTGGTTCTAAGCGACCTGCCGCCAC
AAAGAAGGCTGGACAGGCTAAGAAGAAGAAAGATTACAAAGACGATGACGATAAGGGATCCGGCGCAACA
AACTTCTCTCTGCTGAAACAAGCCGGAGATGTCGAAGAGAATCCTGGACCGATGGCCAAGCCTTTGTCTC
AAGAAGAATCCACCCTCATTGAAAGAGCAACGGCTACAATCAACAGCATCCCCATCTCTGAAGACTACAG
CGTCGCCAGCGCAGCTCTCTCTAGCGACGGCCGCATCTTCACTGGTGTCAATGTATATCATTTTACTGGG
GGACCTTGTGCAGAACTCGTGGTGCTGGGCACTGCTGCTGCTGCGGCAGCTGGCAACCTGACTTGTATCG
TCGCGATCGGAAATGAGAACAGGGGCATCTTGAGCCCCTGCGGACGGTGCCGACAGGTGCTTCTCGATCT
GCATCCTGGGATCAAAGCCATAGTGAAGGACAGTGATGGACAGCCGACGGCAGTTGGGATTCGTGAATTG
CTGCCCTCTGGTTATGTGTGGGAGGGCTAAGAATTCTGCAGATATCCAGCACAGTGGCGGCCGCTCGAGT
CTAGAGGGCCCGTTTAAACCCGCTGATCAGCCTCGACTGTGCCTTCTAGTTGCCAGCCATCTGTTGTTTG
CCCCTCCCCCGTGCCTTCCTTGACCCTGGAAGGTGCCACTCCCACTGTCCTTTCCTAATAAAATGAGGAA
ATTGCATCGCATTGTCTGAGTAGGTGTCATTCTATTCTGGGGGGTGGGGTGGGGCAGGACAGCAAGGGGG
AGGATTGGGAAGACAATAGCAGGCATGCTGGGGATGCGGTGGGCTCTATGGCTTCTGAGGCGGAAAGAAC
CAGCTGGGGCTCTAGGGGGTATCCCC
[124 nt withheld, positions 5557-5680]
C
[91 nt withheld, positions 5682-5772]
A
[49 nt withheld, positions 5774-5822]
CCTTTGACGTTGGAGTCCACGTTCTTT
[37 nt withheld, positions 5850-5886]
ACCCTATCTCGGTCTATTCTTTTGATTTATAAGGGATTTTGCCGATTTCGGCCTATTGGTTAAAAAATGA
GCTGATTTAACAAAAATTTAACGCGAATTAATTCTGTGGAATGTGTGTCAGTTAGGGTGTGGAAAGTCCC
CAGGCTCCCCAGCAGGCAGAAGTATGCAAAGCATGCATCTCAATTAGTCAGCAACCAGGTGTGGAAAGTC
CCCAGGCTCCCCAGCAGGCAGAAGTATGCAAAGCATGCATCTCAATTAGTCAGCAACCATAGTCCCGCCC
CTAACTCCGCCCATCCCGCCCCTAACTCCGCCCAGTTCCGCCCATTCTCCGCCCCATGGCTGACTAATTT
TTTTTATTTATGCAGAGGCCGAGGCCGCCTCTGCCTCTGAGCTATTCCAGAAGTAGTGAGGAGGCTTTTT
TGGAGGCCTAGGCTTTTGCAAAAAGCTCCCGGGAGCTTGTATATCCATTTTCGGATCTGATCAAGAGACA
GGATGAGGATCGTTTCGCATGATTGAACAAGATGGATTGCACGCAGGTTCTCCGGCCGCTTGGGTGGAGA
GGCTATTCGGCTATGACTGGGCACAACAGACAATCGGCTGCTCTGATGCCGCCGTGTTCCGGCTGTCAGC
GCAGGGGCGCCCGGTTCTTTTTGTCAAGACCGACCTGTCCGGTGCCCTGAATGAACTGCAGGACGAGGCA
GCGCGGCTATCGTGGCTGGCCACGACGGGCGTTCCTTGCGCAGCTGTGCTCGACGTTGTCACTGAAGCGG
GAAGGGACTGGCTGCTATTGGGCGAAGTGCCGGGGCAGGATCTCCTGTCATCTCACCTTGCTCCTGCCGA
GAAAGTATCCATCATGGCTGATGCAATGCGGCGGCTGCATACGCTTGATCCGGCTACCTGCCCATTCGAC
CACCAAGCGAAACATCGCATCGAGCGAGCACGTACTCGGATGGAAGCCGGTCTTGTCGATCAGGATGATC
TGGACGAAGAGCATCAGGGGCTCGCGCCAGCCGAACTGTTCGCCAGGCTCAAGGCGCGCATGCCCGACGG
CGAGGATCTCGTCGTGACCCATGGCGATGCCTGCTTGCCGAATATCATGGTGGAAAATGGCCGCTTTTCT
GGATTCATCGACTGTGGCCGGCTGGGTGTGGCGGACCGCTATCAGGACATAGCGTTGGCTACCCGTGATA
TTGCTGAAGAGCTTGGCGGCGAATGGGCTGACCGCTTCCTCGTGCTTTACGGTATCGCCGCTCCCGATTC
GCAGCGCATCGCCTTCTATCGCCTTCTTGACGAGTTCTTCTGAGCGGGACTCTGGGGTTCGAAATGACCG
ACCAAGCGACGCCCAACCTGCCATCACGAGATTTCGATTCCACCGCCGCCTTCTATGAAAGGTTGGGCTT
CGGAATCGTTTTCCGGGACGCCGGCTGGATGATCCTCCAGCGCGGGGATCTCATGCTGGAGTTCTTCGCC
CACCCCAACTTGTTTATTGCAGCTTATAATGGTTACAAATAAAGCAATAGCATCACAAATTTCACAAATA
AAGCATTTTTTTCACTGCATTCTAGTTGTGGTTTGTCCAAACTCATCAATGTATCTTATCATGTCTGTAT
ACCGTCGACCTCTAGCTAGAGCTTGGCGTAATCATGGTCATAGCTGTTTCCTGTGTGAAATTGTTATCCG
CTCACAATTCCACACAACATACGAGCCGGAAGCATAAAGTGTAAAGCCTGGGGTGCCTAATGAGTGAGCT
AACTCACATTAATTGCGTTGCGCTCACTGCCCGCTTTCCAGTCGGGAAACCTGTCGTGCCAGCTGCATTA
ATGAATCGGCCAACGCGCGGGGAGAGGCGGTTTGCGTATTGGGCGCTCTTCCGCTTCCTCGCTCACTGAC
TCGCTGCGCTCGGTCGTTCGGCTGCGGCGAGCGGTATCAGCTCACTCAAAGGCGGTAATACGGTTATCCA
CAGAATCAGGGGATAACGCAGGAAAGAACATGTGAGCAAAAGGCCAGCAAAAGGCCAGGAACCGTAAAAA
GGCCGCGTTGCTGGCGTTTTTCCATAGGCTCCGCCCCCCTGACGAGCATCACAAAAATCGACGCTCAAGT
CAGAGGTGGCGAAACCCGACAGGACTATAAAGATACCAGGCGTTTCCCCCTGGAAGCTCCCTCGTGCGCT
CTCCTGTTCCGACCCTGCCGCTTACCGGATACCTGTCCGCCTTTCTCCCTTCGGGAAGCGTGGCGCTTTC
TCATAGCTCACGCTGTAGGTATCTCAGTTCGGTGTAGGTCGTTCGCTCCAAGCTGGGCTGTGTGCACGAA
CCCCCCGTTCAGCCCGACCGCTGCGCCTTATCCGGTAACTATCGTCTTGAGTCCAACCCGGTAAGACACG
ACTTATCGCCACTGGCAGCAGCCACTGGTAACAGGATTAGCAGAGCGAGGTATGTAGGCGGTGCTACAGA
GTTCTTGAAGTGGTGGCCTAACTACGGCTACACTAGAAGAACAGTATTTGGTATCTGCGCTCTGCTGAAG
CCAGTTACCTTCGGAAAAAGAGTTGGTAGCTCTTGATCCGGCAAACAAACCACCGCTGGTAGCGGTGGTT
TTTTTGTTTGCAAGCAGCAGATTACGCGCAGAAAAAAAGGATCTCAAGAAGATCCTTTGATCTTTTCTAC
GGGGTCTGACGCTCAGTGGAACGAAAACTCACGTTAAGGGATTTTGGTCATGAGATTATCAAAAAGGATC
TTCACCTAGATCCTTTTAAATTAAAAATGAAGTTTTAAATCAATCTAAAGTATATATGAGTAAACTTGGT
CTGACAGTTACCAATGCTTAATCAGTGAGGCACCTATCTCAGCGATCTGTCTATTTCGTTCATCCATAGT
TGCCTGACTCCCCGTCGTGTAGATAACTACGATACGGGAGGGCTTACCATCTGGCCCCAGTGCTGCAATG
ATACCGCGAGACCCACGCTCACCGGCTCCAGATTTATCAGCAATAAACCAGCCAGCCGGAAGGGCCGAGC
GCAGAAGTGGTCCTGCAACTTTATCCGCCTCCATCCAGTCTATTAATTGTTGCCGGGAAGCTAGAGTAAG
TAGTTCGCCAGTTAATAGTTTGCGCAACGTTGTTGCCATTGCTACAGGCATCGTGGTGTCACGCTCGTCG
TTTGGTATGGCTTCATTCAGCTCCGGTTCCCAACGATCAAGGCGAGTTACATGATCCCCCATGTTGTGCA
AAAAAGCGGTTAGCTCCTTCGGTCCTCCGATCGTTGTCAGAAGTAAGTTGGCCGCAGTGTTATCACTCAT
GGTTATGGCAGCACTGCATAATTCTCTTACTGTCATGCCATCCGTAAGATGCTTTTCTGTGACTGGTGAG
TACTCAACCAAGTCATTCTGAGAATAGTGTATGCGGCGACCGAGTTGCTCTTGCCCGGCGTCAATACGGG
ATAATACCGCGCCACATAGCAGAACTTTAAAAGTGCTCATCATTGGAAAACGTTCTTCGGGGCGAAAACT
CTCAAGGATCTTACCGCTGTTGAGATCCAGTTCGATGTAACCCACTCGTGCACCCAACTGATCTTCAGCA
TCTTTTACTTTCACCAGCGTTTCTGGGTGAGCAAAAACAGGAAGGCAAAATGCCGCAAAAAAGGGAATAA
GGGCGACACGGAAATGTTGAATACTCATACTCTTCCTTTTTCAATATTATTGAAGCATTTATCAGGGTTA
TTGTCTCATGAGCGGATACATATTTGAATGTATTTAGAAAAATAAACAAATAGGGGTTCCGCGCACATTT
CCCCGAAAAGTGCCACCTGACGTCGACGGATCGGGAGATCTCCCGATCCCCTATGGTGCACTCTCAGTAC
AATCTGCTCTGATGCCGCATAGTTAAGCCAGTATCTGCTCCCTGCTTGTGT
