>Addgene plasmid #135389 | nSaCas9 T128 miniABEMax V82G | depositor partial sequence | sequence record 261065 | insert: nSaCas9 (D10A) with intradomain insertion of miniABEMax (evolved ecTadA [V82G]) at position T128
ATGAAGCGAAATTACATTCTGGGGCTGGCCATTGGCATTACATCAGTGGGCTATGGCATCATTGACTACG
AGACAAGGGACGTGATCGACGCCGGCGTGAGACTGTTCAAGGAGGCCAACGTGGAGAACAATGAGGGCCG
GAGATCCAAGAGGGGAGCAAGGCGCCTGAAGCGGAGAAGGCGCCACAGAATCCAGAGAGTGAAGAAGCTG
CTGTTCGATTACAACCTGCTGACCGACCACTCCGAGCTGTCTGGCATCAATCCTTATGAGGCCAGAGTGA
AGGGCCTGTCCCAGAAGCTGTCTGAGGAGGAGTTTAGCGCCGCCCTGCTGCACCTGGCAAAGAGGAGAGG
CGTGCACAACGTGAATGAGGTGGAGGAGGACACCCCGAAGAAGAAACGTAAGGTGGGTAGCAGCGGTAGC
CCGAAAAAGAAGCGCAAAGTGGGCAGCGACGCGCTGGACGATTTCGATCTGGACATGCTGGGCAGCGATG
CGCTGGATGATTTCGGCGGTGGCAGCTCTGAGGTGGAGTTTTCCCACGAGTACTGGATGAGACATGCCCT
GACCCTGGCCAAGAGGGCACGCGATGAGAGGGAGGTGCCTGTGGGAGCCGTGCTGGTGCTGAACAATAGA
GTGATCGGCGAGGGCTGGAACAGAGCCATCGGCCTGCACGACCCAACAGCCCATGCCGAAATTATGGCCC
TGAGACAGGGCGGCCTGGTCATGCAGAACTACAGACTGATTGACGCCACCCTGTACGGCACATTCGAGCC
TTGCGTGATGTGCGCCGGCGCCATGATCCACTCTAGGATCGGCCGCGTGGTGTTTGGCGTGAGGAACGCA
AAAACCGGCGCCGCAGGCTCCCTGATGGACGTGCTGCACTACCCCGGCATGAATCACCGCGTCGAAATTA
CCGAGGGAATCCTGGCAGATGAATGTGCCGCCCTGCTGTGCTATTTCTTTCGGATGCCTAGACAGGTGTT
CAATGCTCAGAAGAAGGCCCAGAGCTCCACCGACGGCGGTAGCGGCGGTAGCGGTGGTAGCGGCGGCAGC
GGTGGTAGCGGTGGCAGCGGTGGTACCGGCAACGAGCTGTCCACAAAGGAGCAGATCAGCCGCAATTCCA
AGGCCCTGGAGGAGAAGTATGTGGCCGAGCTGCAGCTGGAGCGGCTGAAGAAGGATGGCGAGGTGAGGGG
CTCCATCAATCGCTTCAAGACCTCTGACTACGTGAAGGAGGCCAAGCAGCTGCTGAAGGTGCAGAAGGCC
TACCACCAGCTGGATCAGTCCTTTATCGATACATATATCGACCTGCTGGAGACAAGGCGCACATACTATG
AGGGACCAGGAGAGGGCTCTCCCTTCGGCTGGAAGGACATCAAGGAGTGGTACGAGATGCTGATGGGCCA
CTGCACCTATTTTCCAGAGGAGCTGAGAAGCGTGAAGTACGCCTATAACGCCGATCTGTACAACGCCCTG
AATGACCTGAACAACCTGGTCATCACCAGGGATGAGAACGAGAAGCTGGAGTACTATGAGAAGTTCCAGA
TCATCGAGAACGTGTTCAAGCAGAAGAAGAAGCCTACACTGAAGCAGATCGCCAAGGAGATCCTGGTGAA
CGAGGAGGACATCAAGGGCTACCGCGTGACCTCCACAGGCAAGCCAGAGTTCACCAATCTGAAGGTGTAT
CACGATATCAAGGACATCACAGCCCGGAAGGAGATCATCGAGAACGCCGAGCTGCTGGATCAGATCGCCA
AGATCCTGACCATCTATCAGAGCTCCGAGGACATCCAGGAGGAGCTGACCAACCTGAATAGCGAGCTGAC
ACAGGAGGAGATCGAGCAGATCAGCAATCTGAAGGGCTACACCGGCACACACAACCTGAGCCTGAAGGCC
ATCAATCTGATCCTGGATGAGCTGTGGCACACAAACGACAATCAGATCGCCATCTTTAACCGGCTGAAGC
TGGTGCCAAAGAAGGTGGACCTGTCCCAGCAGAAGGAGATCCCAACCACACTGGTGGACGATTTCATCCT
GTCTCCCGTGGTGAAGCGGAGCTTCATCCAGAGCATCAAAGTGATCAACGCCATCATCAAGAAGTACGGC
CTGCCCAATGATATCATCATCGAGCTGGCCAGGGAGAAGAACTCCAAGGACGCCCAGAAGATGATCAATG
AGATGCAGAAGAGGAACCGCCAGACCAATGAGCGGATCGAGGAGATCATCAGAACCACAGGCAAGGAGAA
CGCCAAGTACCTGATCGAGAAGATCAAGCTGCACGATATGCAGGAGGGCAAGTGTCTGTATTCTCTGGAG
GCCATCCCTCTGGAGGACCTGCTGAACAATCCATTCAACTACGAGGTGGATCACATCATCCCCCGGAGCG
TGAGCTTCGACAATTCTTTTAACAATAAGGTGCTGGTGAAGCAGGAGGAGAACAGCAAGAAGGGCAATAG
GACCCCTTTCCAGTACCTGTCTAGCTCCGATTCTAAGATCAGCTACGAGACATTCAAGAAGCACATCCTG
AATCTGGCCAAGGGCAAGGGCCGCATCAGCAAGACCAAGAAGGAGTACCTGCTGGAGGAGCGGGACATCA
ACAGATTCTCCGTGCAGAAGGACTTCATCAACCGGAATCTGGTGGACACCAGATACGCCACACGCGGCCT
GATGAATCTGCTGCGGTCTTATTTCAGAGTGAACAATCTGGATGTGAAGGTGAAGAGCATCAACGGCGGC
TTCACCTCCTTTCTGCGGAGAAAGTGGAAGTTTAAGAAGGAGCGCAACAAGGGCTATAAGCACCACGCCG
AGGATGCCCTGATCATCGCCAATGCCGACTTCATCTTTAAGGAGTGGAAGAAGCTGGACAAGGCCAAGAA
AGTGATGGAGAACCAGATGTTCGAGGAGAAGCAGGCCGAGAGCATGCCCGAGATCGAGACAGAGCAGGAG
TACAAGGAGATTTTCATCACACCTCACCAGATCAAGCACATCAAGGACTTCAAGGACTACAAGTATTCTC
ACAGGGTGGATAAGAAGCCCAACCGCGAGCTGATCAATGACACCCTGTATAGCACACGGAAGGACGATAA
GGGCAATACCCTGATCGTGAACAATCTGAACGGCCTGTACGACAAGGATAATGACAAGCTGAAGAAGCTG
ATCAACAAGTCTCCCGAGAAGCTGCTGATGTACCACCACGATCCTCAGACATATCAGAAGCTGAAGCTGA
TCATGGAGCAGTACGGCGACGAGAAGAACCCACTGTATAAGTACTATGAGGAGACAGGCAACTACCTGAC
AAAGTATAGCAAGAAGGATAATGGCCCCGTGATCAAGAAGATCAAGTACTATGGCAACAAGCTGAATGCC
CACCTGGACATCACCGACGATTACCCTAACTCTCGCAATAAGGTGGTGAAGCTGAGCCTGAAGCCATACC
GGTTCGACGTGTACCTGGACAACGGCGTGTATAAGTTTGTGACAGTGAAGAATCTGGATGTGATCAAGAA
GGAGAACTACTATGAGGTGAACAGCAAGTGCTACGAGGAGGCCAAGAAGCTGAAGAAGATCAGCAACCAG
GCCGAGTTCATCGCCTCTTTTTACAACAATGACCTGATCAAGATCAATGGCGAGCTGTATAGAGTGATCG
GCGTGAACAATGATCTGCTGAACAGAATCGAAGTGAATATGATCGACATCACCTACAGGGAGTATCTGGA
GAACATGAATGATAAGAGGCCCCCTCGCATCATCAAGACCATCGCCTCTAAGACACAGAGCATCAAGAAG
TACAGCACAGACATCCTGGGGAACCTGTATGAAGTCAAGAGCAAGAAACATCCTCAGATTATCAAGAAAG
GCTCTGGTGGTTCTAAGCGACCTGCCGCCACAAAGAAGGCTGGACAGGCTAAGAAGAAGAAAGATTACAA
AGACGATGACGATAAGGGATCCGGCGCAACAAACTTCTCTCTGCTGAAACAAGCCGGAGATGTCGAAGAG
AATCCTGGACCGATGGCCAAGCCTTTGTCTCAAGAAGAATCCACCCTCATTGAAAGAGCAACGGCTACAA
TCAACAGCATCCCCATCTCTGAAGACTACAGCGTCGCCAGCGCAGCTCTCTCTAGCGACGGCCGCATCTT
CACTGGTGTCAATGTATATCATTTTACTGGGGGACCTTGTGCAGAACTCGTGGTGCTGGGCACTGCTGCT
GCTGCGGCAGCTGGCAACCTGACTTGTATCGTCGCGATCGGAAATGAGAACAGGGGCATCTTGAGCCCCT
GCGGACGGTGCCGACAGGTGCTTCTCGATCTGCATCCTGGGATCAAAGCCATAGTGAAGGACAGTGATGG
ACAGCCGACGGCAGTTGGGATTCGTGAATTGCTGCCCTCTGGTTATGTGTGGGAGGGCTAA
